>Addgene plasmid #44432 | pIC242 | depositor full sequence | sequence record 60588 | pIC242 sequence 6672 bps
CTGCAGCCTGAATATGGGCCAAACAGGATATCTGTGGTAAGCAGTTCCTGCCCCGGCTCAGGGCCAAGAA
CAGATGGAACAGCTGAATATGGGCCAAACAGGATATCTGTGGTAAGCAGTTCCTGCCCCGGCTCAGGGCC
AAGAACAGATGGTCCCCAGATGCGGTCCAGCCCTCAGCAGTTTCTAGAGAACCATCAGATGTTTCCAGGG
TGCCCCAAGGACCTGAAATGACCCTGTGCCTTATTTGAACTAACCAATCAGTTCGCTTCTCGCTTCTGTT
CGCGCGCTTCTGCTCCCCGAGCTCAATAAAAGAGCCCACAACCCCTCACTCGGGGCGCCAGTCCTCCGAT
TGACTGAGTCGCCCGGGTACCCGTGTATCCAATAAACCCTCTTGCAGTTGCATCCGACTTGTGGTCTCGC
TGTTCCTTGGGAGGGTCTCCTCTGAGTGATTGACTACCCGTCAGCGGGGGTCTTTCATTTGGGGGCTCGT
CCGGGATCGGGAGACCCCTGCCCAGGGACCACCGACCCACCACCGGGAGGTAAGCTGGCCAGCAACTTAT
CTGTGTCTGTCCGATTGTCTAGTGTCTATGACTGATTTTATGCGCCTGCGTCGGTACTAGTTAGCTAACT
AGCTCTGTATCTGGCGGACCCGTGGTGGAACTGACGAGTTCTGAACACCCGGCCGCAACCCTGGGAGACG
TCCCAGGGACTTTGGGGGCCGTTTTTGTGGCCCGACCTGAGGAAGGGAGTCGATGTGGAATCCGACCCCG
TCAGGATATGTGGTTCTGGTAGGAGACGAGAACCTAAAACAGTTCCCGCCTCCGTCTGAATTTTTGCTTT
CGGTTTGGAACCGAAGCCGCGCGTCTTGTCTGCTGCAGCATCGTTCTGTGTTGTCTCTGTCTGACTGTGT
TTCTGTATTTGTCTGAAAATTAGGGCCAGACTGTTACCACTCCCTTAAGTTTGACCTTAGATCACTGGAA
AGATGTCGAGCGGCTCGCTCACAACCAGTCGGTAGATGTCAAGAAGAGACGTTGGGTTACCTTCTGCTCT
GCAGAATGGCCAACCTTTAACGTCGGATGGCCGCGAGACGGCACCTTTAACCGAGACCTCATCACCCAGG
TTAAGATCAAGGTCTTTTCACCTGGCCCGCATGGACACCCAGACCAGGTCCCCTACATCGTGACCTGGGA
AGCCTTGGCTTTTGACCCCCCTCCCTGGGTCAAGCCCTTTGTACACCCTAAGCCTCCGCCTCCTCTTCTT
CCATCCGCGCCGTCTCTCCCCCTTGAACCTCCTCTTTCGACCCCGCCTCAATCCTCCCTTTATCCAGCCC
TCACTCCTTCTCTAGGCGCCGGCCGGATCCCAGTGTGGTGGTACGCTACCGGTCGCCACCATGGTGAGCA
AGGGCGAGGAGCTGTTCACCGGGGTGGTGCCCATCCTGGTCGAGCTGGACGGCGACGTAAACGGCCACAA
GTTCAGCGTGTCCGGCGAGGGCGAGGGCGATGCCACCTACGGCAAGCTGACCCTGAAGTTCATCTGCACC
ACCGGCAAGCTGCCCGTGCCCTGGCCCACCCTCGTGACCACCCTGACCTACGGCGTGCAGTGCTTCAGCC
GCTACCCCGACCACATGAAGCAGCACGACTTCTTCAAGTCCGCCATGCCCGAAGGCTACGTCCAGGAGCG
CACCATCTTCTTCAAGGACGACGGCAACTACAAGACCCGCGCCGAGGTGAAGTTCGAGGGCGACACCCTG
GTGAACCGCATCGAGCTGAAGGGCATCGACTTCAAGGAGGACGGCAACATCCTGGGGCACAAGCTGGAGT
ACAACTACAACAGCCACAACGTCTATATCATGGCCGACAAGCAGAAGAACGGCATCAAGGTGAACTTCAA
GATCCGCCACAACATCGAGGACGGCAGCGTGCAGCTCGCCGACCACTACCAGCAGAACACCCCCATCGGC
GACGGCCCCGTGCTGCTGCCCGACAACCACTACCTGAGCACCCAGTCCGCCCTGAGCAAAGACCCCAACG
AGAAGCGCGATCACATGGTCCTGCTGGAGTTCGTGACCGCCGCCGGGATCACTCTCGGCATGGACGAGCT
GTACAAGTCCGGAGGGGATCGGTGGAGCTCCACCGGTGGCGGCCGCTCTAGAGAGAATCTTTATTTTCAG
GGCGCCGCCAAATTCAAAGAAACCGCTGCTGCTAAATTCGAACGCCAGCACATGGACAGCGGAGGTGGAG
GTACTAGTCTCGAGATGAGCTTCCTCCTCAGCAGCCGCTCTTCTAAAACATTCAAACCAAGGAAGAATAT
CCCTGAAGGATCTCATCAGTATGAACTCTTAAAACATGCAGAAGCAACTCTAGGAAGCGGGAATCTGAGA
CAAGCTGTTATGTTGCCTGAGGGAGAGGATCTCAATGAATGGATTGCTGTGAACACTGTGGATTTCTTTA
ACCAGATCAACATGTTATATGGAACTATTACAGAATTTTGCACTGAAGCAAGCTGTCCAGTCATGTCTGC
AGGTCCGAGATATGAATATCACTGGGCAGATGGTACTAATATTAAAAAGCCAATCAAATGTTCTGCACCA
AAATACATTGACTATTTGATGACTTGGGTTCAAGATCAGCTTGATGATGAAACTCTTTTTCCTTCTAAGA
TTGGTGTCCCATTTCCCAAAAACTTTATGTCTGTGGCAAAGACTATTCTAAAGCGTCTGTTCAGGGTTTA
TGCCCATATTTATCACCAGCACTTTGATTCTGTGATGCAGCTGCAAGAGGAGGCCCACCTCAACACCTCC
TTTAAGCACTTTATTTTCTTTGTTCAGGAGTTTAATCTGATTGATAGGCGTGAGCTGGCACCTCTTCAAG
AATTAATAGAGAAACTTAGGTCTAAAGACAGATAAAAGCTTCGAATTCTGCAGTCGACGGTACCGCGGGC
CCGGGATCCACCGGATCTAGATAACTGATCATAATCAGCCATACCACATTTGTAGAGGTTTTACTTGCTT
TAAAAAACCTCCCACACCTCCCCCTGAACCTGAAACATAAAATGAATGCAATTCGCCAGCACAGTGGTCG
ACCCTGTGGAATGTGTGTCAGTTAGGGTGTGGAAAGTCCCCAGGCTCCCCAGCAGGCAGAAGTATGCAAA
GCATGCATCTCAATTAGTCAGCAACCAGGTGTGGAAAGTCCCCAGGCTCCCCAGCAGGCAGAAGTATGCA
AAGCATGCATCTCAATTAGTCAGCAACCATAGTCCCGCCCCTAACTCCGCCCATCCCGCCCCTAACTCCG
CCCAGTTCCGCCCATTCTCCGCCCCATGGCTGACTAATTTTTTTTATTTATGCAGAGGCCGAGGCCGCCT
CGGCCTCTGAGCTATTCCAGAAGTAGTGAGGAGGCTTTTTTGGAGGCCTAGGCTTTTGCAAAAAGCTTGA
GCACGTGTTGACAATTAATCATCGGCATAGTATATCGGCATAGTATAATACGACAAGGTGAGGAACTAAA
CCATGGCCAAGCCTTTGTCTCAAGAAGAATCCACCCTCATTGAAAGAGCAACGGCTACAATCAACAGCAT
CCCCATCTCTGAAGACTACAGCGTCGCCAGCGCAGCTCTCTCTAGCGACGGCCGCATCTTCACTGGTGTC
AATGTATATCATTTTACTGGGGGACCTTGTGCAGAACTCGTGGTGCTGGGCACTGCTGCTGCTGCGGCAG
CTGGCAACCTGACTTGTATCGTCGCGATCGGAAATGAGAACAGGGGCATCTTGAGCCCCTGCGGACGGTG
CCGACAGGTGCTTCTCGATCTGCATCCTGGGATCAAAGCCATAGTGAGGACAGTGATGGACAGCCGACGG
CAGTTGGGATTCGTGAATTGCTGCCCTCTGGTTATGTGTGGGAGGGCTAAGCACTTCATCGATAAAATAA
AAGATTTTATTTAGTCTCCAGAAAAAGGGGGGAATGAAAGACCCCACCTGTAGGTTTGGCAAGCTAGCTT
AAGTAACGCCATTTTGCAAGGCATGGAAAAATACATAACTGAGAATAGAGAAGTTCAGATCAAGGTCAGG
AACAGATGGAACAGCTGAATATGGGCCAAACAGGATATCTGTGGTAAGCAGTTCCTGCCCCGGCTCAGGG
CCAAGAACAGATGGAACAGCTGAATATGGGCCAAACAGGATATCTGTGGTAAGCAGTTCCTGCCCCGGCT
CAGGGCCAAGAACAGATGGTCCCCAGATGCGGTCCAGCCCTCAGCAGTTTCTAGAGAACCATCAGATGTT
TCCAGGGTGCCCCAAGGACCTGAAATGACCCTGTGCCTTATTTGAACTAACCAATCAGTTCGCTTCTCGC
TTCTGTTCGCGCGCTTCTGCTCCCCGAGCTCAATAAAAGAGCCCACAACCCCTCACTCGGGGCGCCAGTC
CTCCGATTGACTGAGTCGCCCGGGTACCCGTGTATCCAATAAACCCTCTTGCAGTTGCATCCGACTTGTG
GTCTCGCTGTTCCTTGGGAGGGTCTCCTCTGAGTGATTGACTACCCGTCAGCGGGGGTCTTTCATTTCCG
ACTTGTGGTCTCGCTGCCTTGGGAGGGTCTCCTCTGAGTGATTGACTACCCGTCAGCGGGGGTCTTCACA
TGCAGCATGTATCAAAATTAATTTGGTTTTTTTTCTTAAGTATTTACATTAAATGGCCATAGTTGCATTA
ATGAATCGGCCAACGCGCGGGGAGAGGCGGTTTGCGTATTGGCGCTCTTCCGCTTCCTCGCTCACTGACT
CGCTGCGCTCGGTCGTTCGGCTGCGGCGAGCGGTATCAGCTCACTCAAAGGCGGTAATACGGTTATCCAC
AGAATCAGGGGATAACGCAGGAAAGAACATGTGAGCAAAAGGCCAGCAAAAGGCCAGGAACCGTAAAAAG
GCCGCGTTGCTGGCGTTTTTCCATAGGCTCCGCCCCCCTGACGAGCATCACAAAAATCGACGCTCAAGTC
AGAGGTGGCGAAACCCGACAGGACTATAAAGATACCAGGCGTTTCCCCCTGGAAGCTCCCTCGTGCGCTC
TCCTGTTCCGACCCTGCCGCTTACCGGATACCTGTCCGCCTTTCTCCCTTCGGGAAGCGTGGCGCTTTCT
CATAGCTCACGCTGTAGGTATCTCAGTTCGGTGTAGGTCGTTCGCTCCAAGCTGGGCTGTGTGCACGAAC
CCCCCGTTCAGCCCGACCGCTGCGCCTTATCCGGTAACTATCGTCTTGAGTCCAACCCGGTAAGACACGA
CTTATCGCCACTGGCAGCAGCCACTGGTAACAGGATTAGCAGAGCGAGGTATGTAGGCGGTGCTACAGAG
TTCTTGAAGTGGTGGCCTAACTACGGCTACACTAGAAGGACAGTATTTGGTATCTGCGCTCTGCTGAAGC
CAGTTACCTTCGGAAAAAGAGTTGGTAGCTCTTGATCCGGCAAACAAACCACCGCTGGTAGCGGTGGTTT
TTTTGTTTGCAAGCAGCAGATTACGCGCAGAAAAAAAGGATCTCAAGAAGATCCTTTGATCTTTTCTACG
GGGTCTGACGCTCAGTGGAACGAAAACTCACGTTAAGGGATTTTGGTCATGAGATTATCAAAAAGGATCT
TCACCTAGATCCTTTTAAATTAAAAATGAAGTTTGCGGCCGCAAATCAATCTAAAGTATATATGAGTAAA
CTTGGTCTGACAGTTACCAATGCTTAATCAGTGAGGCACCTATCTCAGCGATCTGTCTATTTCGTTCATC
CATAGTTGCCTGACTCCCCGTCGTGTAGATAACTACGATACGGGAGGGCTTACCATCTGGCCCCAGTGCT
GCAATGATACCGCGAGACCCACGCTCACCGGCTCCAGATTTATCAGCAATAAACCAGCCAGCCGGAAGGG
CCGAGCGCAGAAGTGGTCCTGCAACTTTATCCGCCTCCATCCAGTCTATTAATTGTTGCCGGGAAGCTAG
AGTAAGTAGTTCGCCAGTTAATAGTTTGCGCAACGTTGTTGCCATTGCTACAGGCATCGTGGTGTCACGC
TCGTCGTTTGGTATGGCTTCATTCAGCTCCGGTTCCCAACGATCAAGGCGAGTTACATGATCCCCCATGT
TGTGCAAAAAAGCGGTTAGCTCCTTCGGTCCTCCGATCGTTGTCAGAAGTAAGTTGGCCGCAGTGTTATC
ACTCATGGTTATGGCAGCACTGCATAATTCTCTTACTGTCATGCCATCCGTAAGATGCTTTTCTGTGACT
GGTGAGTACTCAACCAAGTCATTCTGAGAATAGTGTATGCGGCGACCGAGTTGCTCTTGCCCGGCGTCAA
CACGGGATAATACCGCGCCACATAGCAGAACTTTAAAAGTGCTCATCATTGGAAAACGTTCTTCGGGGCG
AAAACTCTCAAGGATCTTACCGCTGTTGAGATCCAGTTCGATGTAACCCACTCGTGCACCCAACTGATCT
TCAGCATCTTTTACTTTCACCAGCGTTTCTGGGTGAGCAAAAACAGGAAGGCAAAATGCCGCAAAAAAGG
GAATAAGGGCGACACGGAAATGTTGAATACTCATACTCTTCCTTTTTCAATATTATTGAAGCATTTATCA
GGGTTATTGTCTCATGAGCGGATACATATTTGAATGTATTTAGAAAAATAAACAAATAGGGGTTCCGCGC
ACATTTCCCCGAAAAGTGCCAC
Features (pLannotate 1.2.2; 19 found; start..end, strand, type, name):
      8..477     +  LTR            LTR: long terminal repeat from Moloney murine leukemia virus
    601..875     +  misc_feature   MESV Ψ (fragment): packaging signal of murine embryonic stem cell virus
    934..1350    +  CDS            gag (truncated): truncated Moloney murine leukemia virus (MMLV) gag gene lacking the start codon
   1391..2107    +  CDS            EGFP: EGFP is a basic (constitutively fluorescent) green fluorescent protein published in 1996, derived from Aequorea victoria. It is reported to be a rapidly-maturing weak dimer with moderate acid sensitivity.
   2134..2152    +  misc_feature   MCS (fragment): pBluescript multiple cloning site
   2153..2172    +  CDS            capTEV™ (fragment): composite tag for in vivo biotinylation, TEV protease cleavage, and 6xHis tagging
   2186..2230    +  CDS            S-Tag: affinity and epitope tag derived from pancreatic ribonuclease A
   2255..2902    +  CDS            MOB1A: MOB1A_HUMAN - Also known as C2orf6, MOB4B, MOBK1B, MOBKL1B. Experimental evidence at protein level: Swiss-Prot protein existence level 1. Activator of LATS1/2 in the Hippo signaling pathway which plays a pivotal role in organ size control and tumor suppression by restricting proliferation and promoting apoptosis. The core of this pathway is composed of a kinase cascade wherein STK3/MST2 and STK4/MST1, in complex with its regulatory protein SAV1, phosphorylates and activates LATS1/2 in complex with its regulatory protein MOB1, which in turn phosphorylates and inactivates YAP1 oncoprotein and WW
   2906..2949    +  misc_feature   MCS (fragment): multiple cloning site
   2966..3050    +  CDS            large T antigen (fragment): large T antigen from SV40 (simian virus 40)
   3093..3422    +  promoter       SV40 promoter: SV40 enhancer and early promoter
   3437..3484    +  promoter       EM7 promoter: synthetic bacterial promoter&nbsp
   3503..3900    +  CDS            BSD: blasticidin S deaminase; Aspergillus terreus BSD; confers resistance to blasticidin
   3953..4546    +  LTR            LTR: long terminal repeat from Moloney murine leukemia virus
   4555..4601    +  LTR            5' LTR (truncated) (fragment): truncated long terminal repeat from Moloney murine sarcoma virus
   4684..4732    -  CDS            lacI (fragment): lac repressor; lacI; The lac repressor binds to the lac operator to inhibit transcription in E. coli. This inhibition can be relieved by adding lactose or isopropyl-β-D-thiogalactopyranoside (IPTG).
   4918..5506    -  rep_origin     ori: high-copy-number ColE1/pMB1/pBR322/pUC origin of replication
   5684..6544    -  CDS            AmpR: β-lactamase; bla; confers resistance to ampicillin, carbenicillin, and related antibiotics
   6545..6649    -  promoter       AmpR promoter: bla
