[The description below was written by a language model from this plasmid's Addgene catalogue record and pLannotate feature annotations shown in this document.]
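Description:
pIC242 is a pBabe-based Moloney murine leukemia virus retroviral vector (6,672 bp) for stable expression of a tagged human MOB1A protein in mammalian cells. In bacteria it is maintained through a high-copy ColE1/pUC-type origin and an ampicillin resistance gene (β-lactamase with its own promoter). The viral portion consists of 5′ and 3′ MMLV long terminal repeats flanking a packaging signal (Ψ) and a truncated gag segment lacking its start codon. Together these allow the transcript to be packaged into retroviral particles when viral proteins are supplied in trans, and then integrated into target-cell genomes.

The payload is a single fusion open reading frame placed downstream of the packaging region. No separate internal promoter is annotated upstream of it, so expression is presumably driven from the 5′ LTR, as is usual for pBabe vectors. The fusion reads EGFP, a TEV protease cleavage site, an S-peptide (S-Tag), and then MOB1A, which was inserted between XhoI and SacII/EcoRI sites. This N-terminal GFP–TEV–S arrangement serves two purposes. GFP allows visualisation of subcellular localization and a first affinity capture, TEV cleavage releases the bound material, and the S-peptide permits a second purification step, in line with the associated publication on combined localization and tandem affinity purification of protein complexes. MOB1A is an activator of the LATS1/2 kinases in the Hippo pathway. The depositor notes that this copy carries F5L, K15R and G212R differences relative to the GenBank reference sequence. Downstream, an SV40 early promoter paired with the bacterial EM7 promoter drives blasticidin S deaminase, allowing blasticidin selection of transduced cells.
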