Addgene plasmid #44432: pIC242
Depositing lab: Iain Cheeseman & Arshad Desai. Depositing organization: Ludwig Institute For Cancer Research, San Diego Branch. Publication: A combined approach for the localization and tandem affinity purification of protein complexes from metazoans. Cheeseman IM, Desai A. Sci STKE. 2005 Jan 11;2005(266):pl1. 10.1126/stke.2662005pl1 PubMed 15644491.
Backbone
  Vector backbone: pBabe
  Backbone size w/o insert (bp): 6000
  Total vector size (bp): 6672
  Modifications to backbone: The plasmid contains a blasticidin resistant gene for selection in eukaryotic cells.
  Vector type: Mammalian Expression, Retroviral
  Selectable markers: Blasticidin
Growth in bacteria
  Bacterial resistance: Ampicillin, 100 μg/mL
  Growth temperature: 37°C
  Growth strain: DH5alpha
  Copy number: Unknown
Gene/Insert
  Gene/Insert name: Mob1A
  Species: H. sapiens (human)
  Insert size (bp): 700
  Mutation: F5L, K15R and G212R
  Entrez Gene: MOB1A (a.k.a. C2orf6, MATS1, MOB1, MOBK1B, MOBKL1B, Mob4B)
  Tag / fusion protein: GFP (N terminal on backbone); tev (N terminal on insert); s peptide (N terminal on insert)
  Cloning method: Restriction Enzyme; 5′ cloning site XhoI (not destroyed); 3′ cloning site SacII/EcoRI (not destroyed)
  Sequencing primers: 5′ GGCATGGACGAGCTGTACAAG; 3′ GCATTCATTTTATGTTTCAGG
Terms and licenses: Academic/Nonprofit Terms; Industry Terms: Not Available to Industry
Depositor comments: F5L, K15R and G212R mutations in Mob1A when compared to GenBank reference sequence NM_018221.3
How to cite: pIC242 was a gift from Iain Cheeseman & Arshad Desai (Addgene plasmid # 44432 ; http://n2t.net/addgene:44432 ; RRID:Addgene_44432)
