>Addgene plasmid #44432 | pIC242 | addgene partial sequence | sequence record 63180 | EGFP_C
CTCGGCATGGACGAGCTGTACAAGTCCGGAGGGGATCGGTGGAGCTCCACCGGTGGCGGCCGCTCTAGAG
AGAATCTTTATTTTCAGGGCGCCGCCAAATTCAAAGAAACCGCTGCTGCTAAATTCGAACGCCAGCACAT
GGACAGCGGAGGTGGAGGTACTAGTCTCGAGATGAGCTTCCTCCTCAGCAGCCGCTCTTCTAAAACATTC
AAACCAAGGAAGAATATCCCTGAAGGATCTCATCAGTATGAACTCTTAAAACATGCAGAAGCAACTCTAG
GAAGCGGGAATCTGAGACAAGCTGTTATGTTGCCTGAGGGAGAGGATCTCAATGAATGGATTGCTGTGAA
CACTGTGGATTTCTTTAACCAGATCAACATGTTATATGGAACTATTACAGAATTTTGCACTGAAGCAAGC
TGTCCAGTCATGTCTGCAGGTCCGAGATATGAATATCACTGGGCAGATGGTACTAATATTAAAAAGCCAA
TCAAATGTTCTGCACCAAAATACATTGACTATTTGATGACTTGGGTTCAAGATCAGCTTGATGATGAAAC
TCTTTTTCCTTCTAAGATTGGTGTCCCATTTCCCAAAAACTTTATGTCTGTGGCAAAGACTATTCTAAAG
CGTCTGTTCAGGGTTTATGCCCATATTTATCACCAGCACTTTGATTCTGTGATGCAGCTGCAAGAGGAGG
CCCACCTCAACACCTCCTTTAAGCACTTTATTTTCTTTGTTCAGGAGTTTAATCTGATTGATAGGCGTGA
GCTGGCACCTCTTCAAGAATTAATAGAGAAACTTAGGTCTAAAGACAGATAAAAGCTTCGAATTCTGCAG
TCGACGGTACCGCGGGCCCGGGATCCACCGGATCTAGATAACTGATCATAATCAGCCATACCACATTTGT
AGAGGTTTTACTTGCTTTAAAAAAC
