>Addgene plasmid #44432 | pIC242 | addgene partial sequence | sequence record 86419 | blast-R 5'-gctctttcaatgagggtgga-3'
AAAGCCTAGGCCTCCAAAAAAGCCTCCTCACTACTTCTGGAATAGCTCAGAGGCCGAGGCGGCCTCGGCC
TCTGCATAAATAAAAAAAATTAGTCAGCCATGGGGCGGAGAATGGGCGGAACTGGGCGGAGTTAGGGGCG
GGATGGGCGGAGTTAGGGGCGGGACTATGGTTGCTGACTAATTGAGATGCATGCTTTGCATACTTCTGCC
TGCTGGGGAGCCTGGGGACTTTCCACACCTGGTTGCTGACTAATTGAGATGCATGCTTTGCATACTTCTG
CCTGCTGGGGAGCCTGGGGACTTTCCACACCCTAACTGACACACATTCCACAGGGTCGACCACTGTGCTG
GCGAATTGCATTCATTTTATGTTTCAGGTTCAGGGGGAGGTGTGGGAGGTTTTTTAAAGCAAGTAAAACC
TCTACAAATGTGGTATGGCTGATTATGATCAGTTATCTAGATCCGGTGGATCCCGGGCCCGCGGTACCGT
CGACTGCAGAATTCGAAGCTTTTATCTGTCTTTAGACCTAAGTTTCTCTATTAATTCTTGAAGAGGTGCC
AGCTCACGCCTATCAATCAGATTAAACTCCTGAACAAAGAAAATAAAGTGCTTAAAGGAGGTGTTGAGGT
GGGCCTCCTCTTGCAGCTGCATCACAGAATCAAAGTGCTGGTGATAAATATGGGCATAAACCCTGAACAG
ACGCTTTAGAATAGTCTTTGCCACAGACATAAAGTTTTTGGGAAATGGGACACCAATCTTAGAAGGAAAA
AGAGTTTCATCATCAAGCTGATCTTGAACCCAAGTCATCAAATAGTCAATGTATTTTGGTGCAGAACATT
TGATTGGCTTTTTAATATTAGTACCATCTGCCCAGTGATATTCATATCTCGGACCTGCAGACATGACTGG
ACAGCTTGCTTCAGTGCA
